>Addgene plasmid #108708 | pCDFNKI-strepII-3C-LIC-strep | depositor full sequence | sequence record 204976 | pCDFNKI-strepII-3C-LIC-strep sequence 3578 bps
CTCTCCCTTATGCGACTCCTGCATTAGGAAATTAATACGACTCACTATAGGGGAATTGTGAGCGGATAAC
AATTCCCCTGTAGAAATAATTTTGTTTAACTTTAATAAGGAGATATACCATGGCAAGCTGGAGCCACCCG
CAGTTCGAAAAGGGTGCACTTGAAGTCCTCTTTCAGGGACCCGGGTACCCGGGCTTCTCCTCGAGTCTGG
TAAAGAAACCGCTGCTGCGAAATTTGAACGCCAGCACATGGACTCGTCTACTAGCGCAGCTTAATTAACC
TAGGCTGCTGCCACCGCTGAGCAATAACTAGCATAACCCCTTGGGGCCTCTAAACGGGTCTTGAGGGGTT
TTTTGCTGAAACCTCAGGCATTTGAGAAGCACACGGTCACACTGCTTCCGGTAGTCAATAAACCGGTAAA
CCAGCAATAGACATAAGCGGCTATTTAACGACCCTGCCCTGAACCGACGACCGGGTCATCGTGGCCGGAT
CTTGCGGCCCCTCGGCTTGAACGAATTGTTAGACATTATTTGCCGACTACCTTGGTGATCTCGCCTTTCA
CGTAGTGGACAAATTCTTCCAACTGATCTGCGCGCGAGGCCAAGCGATCTTCTTCTTGTCCAAGATAAGC
CTGTCTAGCTTCAAGTATGACGGGCTGATACTGGGCCGGCAGGCGCTCCATTGCCCAGTCGGCAGCGACA
TCCTTCGGCGCGATTTTGCCGGTTACTGCGCTGTACCAAATGCGGGACAACGTAAGCACTACATTTCGCT
CATCGCCAGCCCAGTCGGGCGGCGAGTTCCATAGCGTTAAGGTTTCATTTAGCGCCTCAAATAGATCCTG
TTCAGGAACCGGATCAAAGAGTTCCTCCGCCGCTGGACCTACCAAGGCAACGCTATGTTCTCTTGCTTTT
GTCAGCAAGATAGCCAGATCAATGTCGATCGTGGCTGGCTCGAAGATACCTGCAAGAATGTCATTGCGCT
GCCATTCTCCAAATTGCAGTTCGCGCTTAGCTGGATAACGCCACGGAATGATGTCGTCGTGCACAACAAT
GGTGACTTCTACAGCGCGGAGAATCTCGCTCTCTCCAGGGGAAGCCGAAGTTTCCAAAAGGTCGTTGATC
AAAGCTCGCCGCGTTGTTTCATCAAGCCTTACGGTCACCGTAACCAGCAAATCAATATCACTGTGTGGCT
TCAGGCCGCCATCCACTGCGGAGCCGTACAAATGTACGGCCAGCAACGTCGGTTCGAGATGGCGCTCGAT
GACGCCAACTACCTCTGATAGTTGAGTCGATACTTCGGCGATCACCGCTTCCCTCATACTCTTCCTTTTT
CAATATTATTGAAGCATTTATCAGGGTTATTGTCTCATGAGCGGATACATATTTGAATGTATTTAGAAAA
ATAAACAAATAGCTAGCTCACTCGGTCGCTACGCTCCGGGCGTGAGACTGCGGCGGGCGCTGCGGACACA
TACAAAGTTACCCACAGATTCCGTGGATAAGCAGGGGACTAACATGTGAGGCAAAACAGCAGGGCCGCGC
CGGTGGCGTTTTTCCATAGGCTCCGCCCTCCTGCCAGAGTTCACATAAACAGACGCTTTTCCGGTGCATC
TGTGGGAGCCGTGAGGCTCAACCATGAATCTGACAGTACGGGCGAAACCCGACAGGACTTAAAGATCCCC
ACCGTTTCCGGCGGGTCGCTCCCTCTTGCGCTCTCCTGTTCCGACCCTGCCGTTTACCGGATACCTGTTC
CGCCTTTCTCCCTTACGGGAAGTGTGGCGCTTTCTCATAGCTCACACACTGGTATCTCGGCTCGGTGTAG
GTCGTTCGCTCCAAGCTGGGCTGTAAGCAAGAACTCCCCGTTCAGCCCGACTGCTGCGCCTTATCCGGTA
ACTGTTCACTTGAGTCCAACCCGGAAAAGCACGGTAAAACGCCACTGGCAGCAGCCATTGGTAACTGGGA
GTTCGCAGAGGATTTGTTTAGCTAAACACGCGGTTGCTCTTGAAGTGTGCGCCAAAGTCCGGCTACACTG
GAAGGACAGATTTGGTTGCTGTGCTCTGCGAAAGCCAGTTACCACGGTTAAGCAGTTCCCCAACTGACTT
AACCTTCGATCAAACCACCTCCCCAGGTGGTTTTTTCGTTTACAGGGCAAAAGATTACGCGCAGAAAAAA
AGGATCTCAAGAAGATCCTTTGATCTTTTCTACTGAACCGCTCTAGATTTCAGTGCAATTTATCTCTTCA
AATGTAGCACCTGAAGTCAGCCCCATACGATATAAGTTGTAATTCTCATGTTAGTCATGCCCCGCGCCCA
CCGGAAGGAGCTGACTGGGTTGAAGGCTCTCAAGGGCATCGGTCGAGATCCCGGTGCCTAATGAGTGAGC
TAACTTACATTAATTGCGTTGCGCTCACTGCCCGCTTTCCAGTCGGGAAACCTGTCGTGCCAGCTGCATT
AATGAATCGGCCAACGCGCGGGGAGAGGCGGTTTGCGTATTGGGCGCCAGGGTGGTTTTTCTTTTCACCA
GTGAGACGGGCAACAGCTGATTGCCCTTCACCGCCTGGCCCTGAGAGAGTTGCAGCAAGCGGTCCACGCT
GGTTTGCCCCAGCAGGCGAAAATCCTGTTTGATGGTGGTTAACGGCGGGATATAACATGAGCTGTCTTCG
GTATCGTCGTATCCCACTACCGAGATGTCCGCACCAACGCGCAGCCCGGACTCGGTAATGGCGCGCATTG
CGCCCAGCGCCATCTGATCGTTGGCAACCAGCATCGCAGTGGGAACGATGCCCTCATTCAGCATTTGCAT
GGTTTGTTGAAAACCGGACATGGCACTCCAGTCGCCTTCCCGTTCCGCTATCGGCTGAATTTGATTGCGA
GTGAGATATTTATGCCAGCCAGCCAGACGCAGACGCGCCGAGACAGAACTTAATGGGCCCGCTAACAGCG
CGATTTGCTGGTGACCCAATGCGACCAGATGCTCCACGCCCAGTCGCGTACCGTCTTCATGGGAGAAAAT
AATACTGTTGATGGGTGTCTGGTCAGAGACATCAAGAAATAACGCCGGAACATTAGTGCAGGCAGCTTCC
ACAGCAATGGCATCCTGGTCATCCAGCGGATAGTTAATGATCAGCCCACTGACGCGTTGCGCGAGAAGAT
TGTGCACCGCCGCTTTACAGGCTTCGACGCCGCTTCGTTCTACCATCGACACCACCACGCTGGCACCCAG
TTGATCGGCGCGAGATTTAATCGCCGCGACAATTTGCGACGGCGCGTGCAGGGCCAGACTGGAGGTGGCA
ACGCCAATCAGCAACGACTGTTTGCCCGCCAGTTGTTGTGCCACGCGGTTGGGAATGTAATTCAGCTCCG
CCATCGCCGCTTCCACTTTTTCCCGCGTTTTCGCAGAAACGTGGCTGGCCTGGTTCACCACGCGGGAAAC
GGTCTGATAAGAGACACCGGCATACTCTGCGACATCGTATAACGTTACTGGTTTCACATTCACCACCCTG
AATTGACTCTCTTCCGGGCGCTATCATGCCATACCGCGAAAGGTTTTGCGCCATTCGATGGTGTCCGGGA
TCTCGACG
Features (pLannotate 1.2.2; 16 found; start..end, strand, type, name):
     33..51      +  promoter       T7 promoter: promoter for bacteriophage T7 RNA polymerase
     52..76      +  protein_bind   lac operator: The lac repressor binds to the lac operator to inhibit transcription in E. coli. This inhibition can be relieved by adding lactose or isopropyl-β-D-thiogalactopyranoside (IPTG). lac repressor encoded by lacI
     91..113     +  RBS            RBS: efficient ribosome binding site from bacteriophage T7 gene 10 (Olins and Rangwala, 1989)
    129..152     +  CDS            Strep-Tag II: peptide that binds Strep-Tactin®, an engineered form of streptavidin
    159..182     +  CDS            HRV 3C site: recognition and cleavage site for human rhinovirus 3C and PreScission proteases
    212..253     +  CDS            S-Tag (fragment): affinity and epitope tag derived from pancreatic ribonuclease A
    283..300     +  CDS            SET1 (fragment): solubility-enhancement tag derived from T7 phage gene 10B
    308..355     +  terminator     T7 terminator: transcription terminator for bacteriophage T7 RNA polymerase
    526..1317    -  CDS            SmR: aminoglycoside adenylyltransferase (Murphy, 1985); aadA; confers resistance to spectinomycin and streptomycin
   1318..1409    -  promoter       AmpR promoter: bla
   1457..2195    -  rep_origin     CloDF13 ori: Plasmids containing the CloDF13 (CDF) origin of replication can be propagated in E. coli cells that contain additional plasmids with compatible origins.
   2292..2356    -  CDS            TcR (fragment): tetracycline efflux protein; tet; confers resistance to tetracycline
   2371..2392    -  protein_bind   CAP binding site: CAP binding activates transcription in the presence of cAMP. E. coli catabolite activator protein
   2405..3487    -  CDS            lacI: lac repressor; lacI; The lac repressor binds to the lac operator to inhibit transcription in E. coli. This inhibition can be relieved by adding lactose or isopropyl-β-D-thiogalactopyranoside (IPTG).
   3488..3565    -  promoter       lacI promoter: lacI
   3573..30      -  CDS            TcR (fragment) (across the origin): tetracycline efflux protein; tet; confers resistance to tetracycline
