>Addgene plasmid #108708 | pCDFNKI-strepII-3C-LIC-strep | addgene full sequence | sequence record 210397 | Addgene NGS Result
CTCTCCCTTATGCGACTCCTGCATTAGGAAATTAATACGACTCACTATAGGGGAATTGTGAGCGGATAAC
AATTCCCCTGTAGAAATAATTTTGTTTAACTTTAATAAGGAGATATACCATGGCAAGCTGGAGCCACCCG
CAGTTCGAAAAGGGTGCACTTGAAGTCCTCTTTCAGGGACCCGGGTACCCGGGCTTCTCCTCGAGTCTGG
TAAAGAAACCGCTGCTGCGAAATTTGAACGCCAGCACATGGACTCGTCTACTAGCGCAGCTTAATTAACC
TAGGCTGCTGCCACCGCTGAGCAATAACTAGCATAACCCCTTGGGGCCTCTAAACGGGTCTTGAGGGGTT
TTTTGCTGAAACCTCAGGCATTTGAGAAGCACACGGTCACACTGCTTCCGGTAGTCAATAAACCGGTAAA
CCAGCAATAGACATAAGCGGCTATTTAACGACCCTGCCCTGAACCGACGACCGGGTCATCGTGGCCGGAT
CTTGCGGCCCCTCGGCTTGAACGAATTGTTAGACATTATTTGCCGACTACCTTGGTGATCTCGCCTTTCA
CGTAGTGGACAAATTCTTCCAACTGATCTGCGCGCGAGGCCAAGCGATCTTCTTCTTGTCCAAGATAAGC
CTGTCTAGCTTCAAGTATGACGGGCTGATACTGGGCCGGCAGGCGCTCCATTGCCCAGTCGGCAGCGACA
TCCTTCGGCGCGATTTTGCCGGTTACTGCGCTGTACCAAATGCGGGACAACGTAAGCACTACATTTCGCT
CATCGCCAGCCCAGTCGGGCGGCGAGTTCCATAGCGTTAAGGTTTCATTTAGCGCCTCAAATAGATCCTG
TTCAGGAACCGGATCAAAGAGTTCCTCCGCCGCTGGACCTACCAAGGCAACGCTATGTTCTCTTGCTTTT
GTCAGCAAGATAGCCAGATCAATGTCGATCGTGGCTGGCTCGAAGATACCTGCAAGAATGTCATTGCGCT
GCCATTCTCCAAATTGCAGTTCGCGCTTAGCTGGATAACGCCACGGAATGATGTCGTCGTGCACAACAAT
GGTGACTTCTACAGCGCGGAGAATCTCGCTCTCTCCAGGGGAAGCCGAAGTTTCCAAAAGGTCGTTGATC
AAAGCTCGCCGCGTTGTTTCATCAAGCCTTACGGTCACCGTAACCAGCAAATCAATATCACTGTGTGGCT
TCAGGCCGCCATCCACTGCGGAGCCGTACAAATGTACGGCCAGCAACGTCGGTTCGAGATGGCGCTCGAT
GACGCCAACTACCTCTGATAGTTGAGTCGATACTTCGGCGATCACCGCTTCCCTCATACTCTTCCTTTTT
CAATATTATTGAAGCATTTATCAGGGTTATTGTCTCATGAGCGGATACATATTTGAATGTATTTAGAAAA
ATAAACAAATAGCTAGCTCACTCGGTCGCTACGCTCCGGGCGTGAGACTGCGGCGGGCGCTGCGGACACA
TACAAAGTTACCCACAGATTCCGTGGATAAGCAGGGGACTAACATGTGAGGCAAAACAGCAGGGCCGCGC
CGGTGGCGTTTTTCCATAGGCTCCGCCCTCCTGCCAGAGTTCACATAAACAGACGCTTTTCCGGTGCATC
TGTGGGAGCCGTGAGGCTCAACCATGAATCTGACAGTACGGGCGAAACCCGACAGGACTTAAAGATCCCC
ACCGTTTCCGGCGGGTCGCTCCCTCTTGCGCTCTCCTGTTCCGACCCTGCCGTTTACCGGATACCTGTTC
CGCCTTTCTCCCTTACGGGAAGTGTGGCGCTTTCTCATAGCTCACACACTGGTATCTCGGCTCGGTGTAG
GTCGTTCGCTCCAAGCTGGGCTGTAAGCAAGAACTCCCCGTTCAGCCCGACTGCTGCGCCTTATCCGGTA
ACTGTTCACTTGAGTCCAACCCGGAAAAGCACGGTAAAACGCCACTGGCAGCAGCCATTGGTAACTGGGA
GTTCGCAGAGGATTTGTTTAGCTAAACACGCGGTTGCTCTTGAAGTGTGCGCCAAAGTCCGGCTACACTG
GAAGGACAGATTTGGTTGCTGTGCTCTGCGAAAGCCAGTTACCACGGTTAAGTCAGTTCCCCAACTGACT
TAACCTTCGATCAAACCACCTCCCCAGGTGGTTTTTTCGTTTACAGGGCAAAAGATTACGCGCAGAAAAA
AAGGATCTCAAGAAGATCCTTTGATCTTTTCTACTGAACCGCTCTAGATTTCAGTGCAATTTATCTCTTC
AAATGTAGCACCTGAAGTCAGCCCCATACGATATAAGTTGTAATTCTCATGTTAGTCATGCCCCGCGCCC
ACCGGAAGGAGCTGACTGGGTTGAAGGCTCTCAAGGGCATCGGTCGAGATCCCGGTGCCTAATGAGTGAG
CTAACTTACATTAATTGCGTTGCGCTCACTGCCCGCTTTCCAGTCGGGAAACCTGTCGTGCCAGCTGCAT
TAATGAATCGGCCAACGCGCGGGGAGAGGCGGTTTGCGTATTGGGCGCCAGGGTGGTTTTTCTTTTCACC
AGTGAGACGGGCAACAGCTGATTGCCCTTCACCGCCTGGCCCTGAGAGAGTTGCAGCAAGCGGTCCACGC
TGGTTTGCCCCAGCAGGCGAAAATCCTGTTTGATGGTGGTTAACGGCGGGATATAACATGAGCTGTCTTC
GGTATCGTCGTATCCCACTACCGAGATGTCCGCACCAACGCGCAGCCCGGACTCGGTAATGGCGCGCATT
GCGCCCAGCGCCATCTGATCGTTGGCAACCAGCATCGCAGTGGGAACGATGCCCTCATTCAGCATTTGCA
TGGTTTGTTGAAAACCGGACATGGCACTCCAGTCGCCTTCCCGTTCCGCTATCGGCTGAATTTGATTGCG
AGTGAGATATTTATGCCAGCCAGCCAGACGCAGACGCGCCGAGACAGAACTTAATGGGCCCGCTAACAGC
GCGATTTGCTGGTGACCCAATGCGACCAGATGCTCCACGCCCAGTCGCGTACCGTCTTCATGGGAGAAAA
TAATACTGTTGATGGGTGTCTGGTCAGAGACATCAAGAAATAACGCCGGAACATTAGTGCAGGCAGCTTC
CACAGCAATGGCATCCTGGTCATCCAGCGGATAGTTAATGATCAGCCCACTGACGCGTTGCGCGAGAAGA
TTGTGCACCGCCGCTTTACAGGCTTCGACGCCGCTTCGTTCTACCATCGACACCACCACGCTGGCACCCA
GTTGATCGGCGCGAGATTTAATCGCCGCGACAATTTGCGACGGCGCGTGCAGGGCCAGACTGGAGGTGGC
AACGCCAATCAGCAACGACTGTTTGCCCGCCAGTTGTTGTGCCACGCGGTTGGGAATGTAATTCAGCTCC
GCCATCGCCGCTTCCACTTTTTCCCGCGTTTTCGCAGAAACGTGGCTGGCCTGGTTCACCACGCGGGAAA
CGGTCTGATAAGAGACACCGGCATACTCTGCGACATCGTATAACGTTACTGGTTTCACATTCACCACCCT
GAATTGACTCTCTTCCGGGCGCTATCATGCCATACCGCGAAAGGTTTTGCGCCATTCGATGGTGTCCGGG
ATCTCGACG
Features (pLannotate 1.2.2; 16 found; start..end, strand, type, name):
     33..51      +  promoter       T7 promoter: promoter for bacteriophage T7 RNA polymerase
     52..76      +  protein_bind   lac operator: The lac repressor binds to the lac operator to inhibit transcription in E. coli. This inhibition can be relieved by adding lactose or isopropyl-β-D-thiogalactopyranoside (IPTG). lac repressor encoded by lacI
     91..113     +  RBS            RBS: efficient ribosome binding site from bacteriophage T7 gene 10 (Olins and Rangwala, 1989)
    129..152     +  CDS            Strep-Tag II: peptide that binds Strep-Tactin®, an engineered form of streptavidin
    159..182     +  CDS            HRV 3C site: recognition and cleavage site for human rhinovirus 3C and PreScission proteases
    212..253     +  CDS            S-Tag (fragment): affinity and epitope tag derived from pancreatic ribonuclease A
    283..300     +  CDS            SET1 (fragment): solubility-enhancement tag derived from T7 phage gene 10B
    308..355     +  terminator     T7 terminator: transcription terminator for bacteriophage T7 RNA polymerase
    526..1317    -  CDS            SmR: aminoglycoside adenylyltransferase (Murphy, 1985); aadA; confers resistance to spectinomycin and streptomycin
   1318..1409    -  promoter       AmpR promoter: bla
   1457..2196    -  rep_origin     CloDF13 ori: Plasmids containing the CloDF13 (CDF) origin of replication can be propagated in E. coli cells that contain additional plasmids with compatible origins.
   2293..2357    -  CDS            TcR (fragment): tetracycline efflux protein; tet; confers resistance to tetracycline
   2372..2393    -  protein_bind   CAP binding site: CAP binding activates transcription in the presence of cAMP. E. coli catabolite activator protein
   2406..3488    -  CDS            lacI: lac repressor; lacI; The lac repressor binds to the lac operator to inhibit transcription in E. coli. This inhibition can be relieved by adding lactose or isopropyl-β-D-thiogalactopyranoside (IPTG).
   3489..3566    -  promoter       lacI promoter: lacI
   3574..30      -  CDS            TcR (fragment) (across the origin): tetracycline efflux protein; tet; confers resistance to tetracycline
