[The description below was written by a language model from this plasmid's Addgene catalogue record and pLannotate feature annotations shown in this document.]
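Description:
pCDFNKI-strepII-3C-LIC-strep is an empty bacterial expression backbone of about 3.6 kb, derived from the Novagen pCDF vector and adapted for ligation-independent cloning (LIC) of target open reading frames. It replicates in E. coli from the CloDF13 (CDF) origin, recorded as low copy. This origin is compatible with other common replicon types, so the plasmid can be maintained alongside other expression plasmids for co-expression. Selection relies on the aadA aminoglycoside adenylyltransferase gene (SmR), which is driven by a bla-type promoter and confers streptomycin and spectinomycin resistance.

The expression cassette consists of a T7 promoter followed directly by a lac operator, the strong T7 gene 10 ribosome binding site, and a T7 terminator. A lacI gene with its own promoter supplies the repressor, so transcription is held off until induction with IPTG in a host that provides T7 RNA polymerase. Downstream of the RBS lie a Strep-tag II coding sequence and a human rhinovirus 3C (PreScission) protease recognition site. A gene inserted at the LIC site is therefore produced with an N-terminal StrepII tag for Strep-Tactin affinity purification, and the tag can be removed afterwards by 3C cleavage.

The short S-tag, SET1 and tetracycline-resistance fragments in the annotation appear to be backbone remnants or partial matches rather than functional elements. The LIC site itself is not annotated in the feature tables. The depositor and sequencing-derived records differ by a single nucleotide within the origin region and are otherwise annotated identically. The vector belongs to a LIC series intended for high-throughput, parallel construct generation and protein expression.
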