Addgene plasmid #108708: pCDFNKI-strepII-3C-LIC-strep
Purpose: (Empty Backbone) Expression of a StrepII-tagged target protein with 3C protease cleavage site.
Depositing lab: Titia Sixma. Depositing organization: Netherlands Cancer Institute. Publication: Enabling high-throughput ligation-independent cloning and protein expression for the family of ubiquitin specific proteases. Luna-Vargas MP, Christodoulou E, Alfieri A, van Dijk WJ, Stadnik M, Hibbert RG, Sahtoe DD, Clerici M, Marco VD, Littler D, Celie PH, Sixma TK, Perrakis A. J Struct Biol. 2011 Aug;175(2):113-9. doi: 10.1016/j.jsb.2011.03.017. Epub 2011 Mar 29. PubMed 21453775.
Backbone
  Vector backbone: pCDF
  Backbone manufacturer: Novagen
  Backbone size (bp): 3578
  Vector type: Bacterial Expression
  Promoter: T7
  Tag / fusion protein: StrepII-3C protease cleavage site (N terminal on insert)
Growth in bacteria
  Bacterial resistance: Streptomycin, 50 μg/mL
  Growth temperature: 37°C
  Growth strain: DH5alpha
  Copy number: Low Copy
Gene/Insert
  Cloning method: Ligation Independent Cloning
  Sequencing primers: 5′ T7
Terms and licenses: Academic/Nonprofit Terms; Industry Terms: Not Available to Industry
How to cite: pCDFNKI-strepII-3C-LIC-strep was a gift from Titia Sixma (Addgene plasmid # 108708 ; http://n2t.net/addgene:108708 ; RRID:Addgene_108708)
